Addgene plasmid #198285: pAWP78-PVCpnf_FLAG-pvc2
Purpose: Contains an external epitope tag on the sheath protein; for immunofluorescence-based binding assays
Depositing lab: Feng Zhang. Depositing organization: Broad Institute. Publication: Programmable protein delivery with a bacterial contractile injection system. Kreitz J, Friedrich MJ, Guru A, Lash B, Saito M, Macrae RK, Zhang F. Nature. 2023 Apr;616(7956):357-364. doi: 10.1038/s41586-023-05870-7. Epub 2023 Mar 29. PubMed 36991127.
Backbone
  Vector backbone: pAWP78
  Vector type: Bacterial Expression
Growth in bacteria
  Bacterial resistance: Kanamycin, 50 μg/mL
  Growth temperature: 37°C
  Growth strain: DH5alpha
  Copy number: Low Copy
Gene/Insert
  Gene/Insert name: PVCpnf_FLAG-pvc2
  Species: Photorhabdus asymbiotica
  Cloning method: Gibson Cloning
Terms and licenses: Academic/Nonprofit Terms; Industry Terms: Not Available to Industry
Depositor comments: K466R mutation in pvc14 tape measure protein will not affect plasmid function.
How to cite: pAWP78-PVCpnf_FLAG-pvc2 was a gift from Feng Zhang (Addgene plasmid # 198285 ; http://n2t.net/addgene:198285 ; RRID:Addgene_198285)
