[The description below was written by a language model from this plasmid's Addgene catalogue record and pLannotate feature annotations shown in this document.]
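Description:
pAWP78-PVCpnf_FLAG-pvc2 is a roughly 25 kb bacterial expression plasmid built on the pAWP78 backbone that carries the Photorhabdus asymbiotica PVCpnf locus, a gene cluster encoding a Photorhabdus virulence cassette, which is a phage-tail-like extracellular contractile injection system. The cluster was inserted by Gibson assembly. In this variant a FLAG epitope has been fused to pvc2, described in the record as the sheath protein, so that the tag is displayed on the outer surface of assembled particles. The annotation detects a short FLAG-type match near the start of the sequence, consistent with this tag. The PVC genes themselves were not recognised by the automated annotation, so most of the roughly 19 kb insert region is unlabelled in the feature table, and the promoter driving the cluster is not stated. The depositor notes a K466R substitution in the pvc14 tape measure protein that is not expected to affect function.

The backbone features are those of a broad-host-range IncP-type vector: oriV with its activating replication protein trfA, plus oriT and traJ, which allow conjugative mobilisation when transfer functions are supplied in trans. A ColE1/pUC-type origin is also annotated, although the catalogue lists the plasmid as low copy. Selection is by kanamycin through the aph(3')-Ia gene, and a small tetR fragment appears to be a backbone remnant. The stated purpose is to produce epitope-tagged PVC particles for immunofluorescence-based binding assays, in which the external FLAG tag allows antibody detection of particles attached to target cells.
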