Features (pLannotate 1.2.2; 8 found; start..end, strand, type, name):
    233..262     +  CDS            5xFLAG (fragment): five tandem FLAG® epitope tags
  19824..20639   -  CDS            KanR: aminoglycoside phosphotransferase; aph(3')-Ia; confers resistance to kanamycin in bacteria or G418 (Geneticin®) in eukaryotes
  20771..20923   -  CDS            tetR (fragment): TETR1_ECOLX - Experimental evidence at protein level: Swiss-Prot protein existence level 1. TetR is the repressor of the tetracycline resistance element; its N-terminal region forms a helix-turn-helix structure and binds DNA. Binding of tetracycline to TetR reduces the repressor affinity for the tetracycline resistance gene (tetA) promoter operator sites. From Escherichia coli.
  20943..22091   -  CDS            trfA: trans-acting replication protein that binds to and activates oriV
  22363..22734   -  CDS            traJ: oriT-recognizing protein; traJ
  22767..22876   -  oriT           oriT: incP origin of transfer
  23029..23660   +  rep_origin     oriV: incP origin of replication
  23969..24557   +  rep_origin     ori: high-copy-number ColE1/pMB1/pBR322/pUC origin of replication
>Addgene plasmid #198285 | pAWP78-PVCpnf_FLAG-pvc2 | addgene full sequence | sequence record 388734 | Addgene NGS Result
GCTTAATCAGGTAGAGAAAAAGGATATTACCATCAGTTTAACTAATGATGCAGGTACCGAATTATTAATG
ACCTGGAATGTTTCTAATGCTTTTCCCACTTCATTGACTTCACCTTCATTTGATGCCACCAGTAATGATA
TTGCAGTACAGGAAATTACGCTGATGGCAGATCGGGTGATTATGCAGGCTGTTTGAAGCATTGATATTTA
ATCATCTCATATAAGGGAACTTTTATGGACTACAAAGACGACGATGACAAGGGAACAACCGTTACCAGTT
ATCCTGGCGTTTATATTGAAGAATTAAATAGCCTGGCCTTGTCAGTTTCAAATAGCGCCACAGCGGTTCC
TGTTTTTGCTGTGGACGAACAAAACCAATATATTAGTGAAGATAATGCAATCCGTATTAATTCGTGGATG
GATTATCTTAATCTGATTGGCAATTTTAATAATGAAGACAAATTAGATGTTTCTGTGCGTGCTTATTTTG
CCAATGGAGGTGGATATTGTTATCTCGTCAAAACAACGAGTTTAGAAAAAATTATTCCAACCTTGGATGA
TGTAACCTTATTGGTTGCTGCGGGCGAAGATATTAAAACGACAGTAGATGTTTTATGTCAGCCAGGAAAA
GGGTTATTCGCAGTCTTTGATGGCCCTGAAACAGAGTTGACTATCAACGGTGCGGAAGAGGCAAAACAAG
CCTATACCGCCACACCATTCGCTGCGGTTTATTATCCTTGGTTGAAAGCGGATTGGGCTAACATAGATAT
TCCACCCAGTGCAGTGATGGCGGGAGTTTATGCATCGGTGGATTTATCCCGTGGTGTATGGAAAGCGCCT
GCCAATGTTGCGTTGAAAGGGGGCCTGGAACCTAAATTTTTAGTCACGGATGAATTGCAGGGTGAATATA
ACACTGGCCGCGCTATCAATATGATTCGTAATTTCAGTAACACAGGTACTACGGTTTGGGGTGCAAGAAC
CCTGGAAGATAAAGACAATTGGCGTTATGTTCCAGTGCGACGCTTGTTTAATTCTGTGGAGCGGGATATC
AAGCGTGCCATGAGCTTTGCTATGTTCGAGCCTAATAATCAGCCTACTTGGGAGCGGGTACGGGCGGCGA
TTAGCAACTACCTTTATAGCCTGTGGCAACAGGGGGGATTAGCTGGCAGCAAAGAAGAAGACGCTTATTT
TGTGCAAATTGGTAAAGGTATAACGATGACACAGGAGCAGATTGATGCAGGGCAAATGATTGTTAAAGTC
GGTTTGGCTGCTGTACGGCCTGCGGAATTTATCATTCTCCAGTTTACGCAAGATGTAGAACAGCGTTAAT
CATATGATTATGAGGAGTTATCATGTCTGCTATTCTGAAAGCGCCTGGCGTTTATATTGAAGAAGACGCT
TCCCTAGCGTTGTCTGTCAGTAACAGCGCGACTGCCGTGCCTGTTTTTATCGGAAAATTTACTCCGACAG
TGGTTGATTCAATCCAAGTCTGTACCCGTATCAGCAACTGGCTTGAATTCACTTCCTCTTTTTCCCTAGC
TCCAACAGTTGAGATTGTTGTCCAATCTAACACTGAATCTGAATCTGAATCTGAAACTTACCACTATATT
GAGACAATCAATTTATCTCCAGCTGTGGAAGCATTGCGACTCTATTTTCAAAATGGCGGAGGAGCTTGCT
ATATCTACCCATTAAATGATGCTGAAGATGAATTGGTTCTGGCGGCCATACCAGAAGTCATTGAACAGAA
AGGTGATATTACTCTGTTGGTTTGCCCGGAACTCGATCTGGATTACAAAACTAAGATCTATGGCGCAGTG
AGCTCACTGTTGAATGATAACAAAGTGGGCTATTTCCTGATTGCGGATAGCAATGATGGAGAATCTGTGT
CAGGAGTATGGAATAGTGCTAAGGCCGCCGCCTATTATCCCCAGTTGGAAACTAACCTAAAATTTTCCAC
GTTGCCTGGGGATAAGGACATTCGTATCAGCGGTTATCAGGATGATGATGAAACACATAAACCGAAAAAC
TTGGATGAGCTCAGGACAATCAACGAGGCGTTGGCACAGGATATTGATGCAAGATTGCTCGAGGAGAAAC
AACGTGCTGTCATCATTCCGCCAAGTGCTGCCATTGCGGGCATTTATTGCCAAACGGATAATCGTCGCGG
TGTTTGGAAAGCGCCAGCCAACGTTGCGCTCACAGGGATCGGGAGTTTGCTTGATAAGGTAGACGATGAA
CGGCAGGGAGAGATGAATGACAAGGGAATCAATGTCATCCGTTCATTTACCGACCGTGGTTTTATGGTCT
GGGGAGCCCGTACTTGTGTGGACGCTGCCAACATCAGCTGGCGTTATATTCCTGTTCGTCGCCTGTTCAA
TTCCGTTGAACGAGATATCCGCCAGGCGCTGCGCGCTGTGTTGTTTGAAACTAATAGTCAGCCTACCTGG
GTACGTGCTAAGGCTGCCGTTGATCAATATCTTTATACCCTTTGGCAGAAAAATGCATTGATGGGTGCTC
GCCCGGAAGAAGCTTATTTTGTGCAAATTGGTCAGGATATCACCATGTCCGAGGCTGATATTAAACAGGG
TAAGATGATCATGACTGTTGGTTTGGCAGCAGTGCGGCCAGCTGAGTTCATCATTCTGCAATTTACGCAG
GATGTTGTTCAGTAATCTCCATGACTAAACGCCAGGCACTGTATTGACAGTGCCTACTCTAACCATCTTG
GAGGAGGTGATGATGATGGAGAGACTCCAACCGGGTGTGACTTTAACAGAAAGTATAATCACGATGGGTC
AGCAAGAGATACCCAGTGCTGTGCCGGTGTTTATTGGTTACACCGTTCGTTATCCGGAACAATCGGAAGC
ATCAGTCCGTATCGACAGTTTGGCCGAGTATACCAGCCTGTTTGGTGACGACCATGTGATGATGTTTGCT
GTCAGGCACTATTTTGATAATGGCGGGCAACAGGCATTTGTTTTACCCCTGAAGGACAATATGCCATCAG
TGGAGATGACCACAGCTGAAGCGGAAAATCTGATAGCCGCATTGCGCTCTGCTACGGTTAGCGAAGCCAT
TGGTGGGCATAGTCAGATTACACTGATTTTGGTACCGGATATGGCTCGGCTTAATGACAGTGATATTGAT
GACTCCTCAACCCAGGTAAGCCTGTGGTCCCAAGGCTGGGAGGCGCTGCTGCAATTGAGTCAGGTTAGGC
CCAACCTCTTTGTGCTGTTAGATGCGCCGGATAATGTTGAACAGGCGCAGAAGTGTATGACAACGCTATC
GTCAGATTATCGTCAATGGGGGGCAGCATATTGGCCTCGTCTGGAAACTACCTATCAGAAAGAAATATCT
GGCAAGGACAATGAATCTCAGGGAATTTTCCAGGGGACTGTTCTGTCACCCACAGCCGCGGTCGCAGCGG
TAATTCAACGCACGGATAACGACGCGGGTGTTTGGAAAGCACCGGCCAATATTGCCTTATCCCAGGTTAT
TCGACCTGTTAAATCTTATCTTCAGGGAAGTGTACTGTTTAACAGCAGCGGCACTTCGCTCAATGTGATC
CGCAGTTTCCCAGGTAAGGGCATACGGGTATGGGGATGCCGCACTCTGGAAAACACGGATAATACGCAGT
GGCGCTATCTGCAAACACGTCGGCTGGTTTCCTATGTAACAGCGCATTTGACCCAATTGGCTCGCATGTA
TGTCTTCGAGCCAAATAATGAACTTACCTGGATGAAGTTAAAAGGACAAAGTTACAACTGGTTACGGCAA
TTATGGTTGCAGGGTGGCTTGTATGGTTCACAGGAGGATGAGGCATTTAACATTCTGTTAGGCGTAAACG
AGACGATGACTGAGGATGATGTTCGTGCAGGAAAAATGATCATGAAAGTTGAGTTGGCTGTGTTGTTTCC
TGCCGAATTTATTGAGATCAGTTTGGTGTTTAATACCCAAACAGAGGCGCTGTCTTAAGAAGGAAAAAGT
ACGATGAACGATTATTACACACCCGTGGTATCCCATCGTTTTATGGCGAGTTTTATTTTTAACCGCATTC
CCGATCCGCTGGATATTCGTTTTCAGCGTATCTCTGGCCTTAGTCGGGAACTACAGGTGACTCAGTACAG
TGAGGGAGGAGAAAATGCCCGTAATAACTATTTAGCTGAGAAAATCCAACACGGTACGTTGACTTTGGAA
CGGGGCGTGATGACAGTCTCGCCATTGACCTGGATGTTTGATCGGGTATTGAGTGGTGAAAAAATCGCTT
ATGCCGATGTGGTGGTGATGCTACTGAATGAAAATTCACTGCCATTGTCCAGTTGGACGTTGAGCAATGC
GCTGCCGGTACGCTGGCAAACCAGCGACTTTGACGCTAACAGCAATGCCATATTGGTGAATACCCTTGAA
TTGCGTTACCAGGATATGCGCTGGCTTGGAGTCAAAATATGACAGTAGAAATCAGAGAGTTACTTATCCA
GGCAAAGGTAGTGCCATCAACACGACCGACTGAATCAGAACGGCAAAACCATTCTTTGATACAGGAAAGT
CTGGATGAGGCGACTTGGGTGGAAACGATAAAACGCGAAGTGTTGGCCGCATTACGCGATGAGGAAGGGT
GGCGTCCATGAGTCTGATTGAACGTGGTTTAGCTAAGCTGACAATTAATGCTTATAAGGATAGGGAAGGG
AAGATACGGGCAGGAACGTTGCAGGCCATGTATAACCCTGACTCCTTGCAACTGGATTACCAAACGGATT
ATCAGCAATCCCAAGCGATTAATAGCGAAAAGCAAAGTAGCATTTATGTACAGGCCAAGCCCGCAGGGTT
ATCACTTGAATTAATTTTTGATGCCACGATGCCGGGTAACAAAACCCCCATTGAAGAGCAGCTCATGCAG
CTCAAGCAACTGTGCAGTGTGGATGCAACCAGTAACGAGACGCGATTCCTGCAAGTTAAATGGGGCAAAA
TGCGTTGGGAAAGTCGGGGTTACTTTGCTGGCAGGGCCAAGAGTTTGTCTGTGAATTACACTTTGTTTGA
TCGTGATGCGACTCCCTTGAGGGTACGGGTAATATTGGCATTAGTGGCTGATGAAAGTCTGGTGTTGCAG
GAGACTGAACAAAATCTGCAATCTCCGGCAAAAATCGCATTACGCATACAGGATGGGGTATCTCTGGCTC
TGATGGCAGCCAGTACGGCATCAACATTGTCAGGCGGTGTGGATTATCTGACGCTGGCCTGGCAAAACGG
TCTGGATAATCTCAATGGGTTCGTTCCGGGTGAAATATTGCAGGCCACCAGGGGAGACGAATCATGAGCC
ACCAACTGAAAATTATTGCAGATGGTAAGGCACTGTCACTTTTGGCCGCGGTAGATGTGGACACCTGTTA
TCGGGTTAACAGTATACCTTCTGCGACATTGAAACTGAGCGTACCGGATAGGCCACTCTCTTCTTTCAGT
CAGACGGATGTTCAGACAGAACTGGCCCACTGTCAGGTAGGGAAAACCCTGCGTCTGGAATTGATTGATG
GTAGCAAAAAATGGGTGCTGTTTAATGGTCTTATTACCCGTAAGGCTCTGAGAATTAAGAATAAGCAATT
ATTGCTCACTCTGGTTGTCAAGCATCGGTTGCAACTGATGGTGGATACCCAGCATTCACAGCTGTTTAAA
GACAAAAGCGAAAAAGCGATCTTAAGCACGCTATTGAATCAGACCGGAATCAATGCTCGCTTCGGAAAGA
TAGCGGCGTTAGATCAAAAGCATGAACAGATGGTGCAATTTCGTTGTTCAGACTGGCATTTTCTGTTGTG
CCGACTGTCGGCAACCGGTGCATGGTTGTTACCTGCCATAGAAGACGTTCAGTTTGTTCAACCTGATGCT
CTGAAATCAAACTCAGCCTATACCTTGAAGAGCAGGGGGGATGAGAACAAAGACATCGTTGTCAAGGATG
CTTACTGGCAGTTTGACAATCAAATCAACCCCGCTTTGCTGGAAGTCAGTGGCTGGGATATCAGTAAGCA
GCAGGTACAATCAGGCGGTCGCTACGGAAAAATCGCGTTGGGTAAGGCGGCACTCTCTCCTGATGGATTG
GCATCCCTTAATAAAACGGGTTGGGACATTTGTTATAGCAGTCCGTTAACAACCCAGGAAAGCGGTTATC
TGGCACAGGGATTATTGCTTAACCAGCGCATTTCTGGGGTGACAGGAGAATTTTTGCTCAAAGGAGATGG
GCGTTACCAGTTGGGAGACAACATTCAGCTGACTGGATTTGGTTCACAGTTAGATGGTACGGCAAGCATT
ACTGAGGTTCGCCACCGTCTTAATCGGCGAATTGATTGGGAAACCACGGTGAGCATTGGTTTACAACATG
AATATTTGCCGATATTACCTGATGCTCCCGAACTACATATTGCGACAGTAGCGAAATATCAGCAGGACAG
TGCGGTGTTAAACCGTATCCCCATTATTCTGCCGGTACTGAATCGTCCCAATGAATTTTTGTGGGCCAGA
TTGGGGAAACCTTATGCTAGCCATGAAAGCGGTTTCTGTTTTTACCCAGAGCCAGGTGACGAAGTTATTA
TTGGTTTTTTTGAAAATGATCCGCGTTATCCAGTTATTTTAGGTGCTATGCATAATCCGAAAAATAAGGC
CCCTTTTGAACCAACCCAAGATAATAGGGAAAAAGTATTGATCGTTAAAAAAGGTGAAGCGCAACAACAA
TTAGTCATTGATGGCAAAGAGAAAATGATCCGAATTAATGCGGGTGAAAATCAAATAATGCTTCAGCAAG
ATAAAGACATTTCTCTGTCAACGAAAAAAGAATTAACACTGAAAGCGCAGACAATGAATGCCACGATGGA
TAAATCATTGGCAATGTCCGGGAAAAACAGTGTTGAAATCAAAGGCGCAAAAATTAATCTTACCCAATGA
AAGGTGACGATGAATGGAAAATCAAATACTGACACAACTCTATGGTCGTGGTTGGGCTTTTCCTCCGGTC
TTTTCCCTTGAAAAGGGGGTAGAGATGGCTGAAGGGGCGGAAGATGTGAGACAAAGTTTGCAGATTCTGT
TTAGTACTGAGCCGGGGGAACGTCTTATGCGTGAAAATTATGGCTGCGGATTAAATGATTTTATGTTTGA
AAATATCCGCAATGAACTTATTGCTGAAATTGAATCCCATATCCATGACAACGTATTACGATATGAACCC
CGGGCTGATATGACTGATATTCAGGTTCGTCAATCCCCTGGCATGGGGAATACTTTGCAAGTGCAGGTCA
TGTATCGCCTGAGAGGGAGTGATATCAATCAACAAATCCAGGGAGTACTTGCACTGAGTGAAGGCCGGGT
GACGGAGGTAGTATGAGTGAAGCGATTGTGGTGGATGGTGACGTGTTACAGTTTGATCCCAACTTTGGCA
ATCGGCAGGTGACGGTTCCCAGCCCAGGAAAAATTAGCGGCACAGGACATGCGCAGGTAAGTGGAAAAAA
AGTGTGTATTCTGGGGGATGAGAAACAGGTCAGGGTTTCTGCAACCTATATTACAACAACACATACTACG
CCGGGAACAGGAACCATTACTATCAGTGCTCTGGATGCTGGCCAGCAGGCCCTTCAGTGTACCAGTGGGG
CGGCTTTAATTATCAAGGGGCAGCAATTTACGGCGATGTTTACGCCTGAATTGCCAGCCATGAATAATAC
AGTGACTCCGCCACAACCGGATGTTACGACACCTTCATCAGGAAAAGGACGTTTTATCACTCAACAAAAT
TTTGCTACCGTAAATTAGAGTATTGACTGAATTAAATAGAATTAACGAAGGTGTAAATAATTATTTATTT
GCTGACGAATCGCTGTGACAAATAAACACAGGTGATGTTATGGAATTAAATGAGTTAACTAACAAATTGT
CAAATTTGGTGCCAATGACCGATTTTAAATTAGATAATCGAGCCAGTTTGCAATTGCTTAAATATATTGA
AGCGTATACGAAGATAATACCCTTTAATTCTGGCGATAAATATTGGAATGACTTTTTCTTTATGTCAGGA
AATACGCCAGAGAAACTTGCAAAATTATATCAGAAAGAAATAGAACCCAATGGGGAGTTATTACCTCAGC
AGGCTTTTTTGTTGGCGGTTTTGCGTTTATTGGAAACACCAATATCCTTATTAAATGTATTACCTGCTGC
TCATCGTGAGCTCTATTATCGGGAGCTTTTAGGCTTGTCTTCCCATGCGGCACAGCCTGATCAGGTTGCT
TTATCTATGGAACTGAATTCGACAGTGATGGAACAGCTGCTCCCTGAAGGAACCCTGTTTGAGGCTGGTC
AGGATGAACAAGGCAATGCATTGCAATATGCCCTGGATGCCAGTTTGCTGGCTAATCGTGGATATATCAG
TGACTTGCGCTGGTTACGGAATGACGGGGAAAAGCAATGGGTTACTTCTGCTCCATGGGATTTACAGGCA
CAGGTGTCACTGCCGTCTGATGGGATACGATTATTTGGTAAGACAAATAGTGATCAGCAGGTATTTGGTG
GGGTGTTGATAACGTCATCACTTCTGGCGATGGAAGCGGGGATAAGGAAGATCATTGTTACTTTTGAGCA
GGAGATGAACACCCAAGAACTGGTGGCACAGGTCAGCAGTGGAAATCAATGGCTAACATTGACGTCTGAG
GTAAATAAGAAAGAGGTCACACTGACACTGTCAGACAAAGAACCGGCAATCAGTGCGCCAGAGGATCTGG
ATAATCTCTTTTTCACGCAACCGGTACTCAGGCTACAGGGAAAGGATAGTCAGGCACTGCCGGAGGTGAC
GGGTATCAGCGTTTCGGAAAAGGATGATACTAAGGATACCTCTTTTGAGATGTATCACTTAACACCATTT
GGTTATAGCAGTGATATAGAGCCATTGGAGGAAAATCCAGCGTTATATTTAGGCTTTACTGATGTAAAGC
CAGGGCAAACACTGGCGCTGTATTGGAAATTAAAATCCCCGCAGCAACCAACCGTTTCCTGGTATTACCT
GGATCAACATAATCAATGGGCTGAATTGGATTCATGGGTCAGTGATGGAACCCAGAATCTGTATCAGGAT
GGTACTTGGCACGTTGAGTTGCCTGTGGATGCATCCAATCAGGCAGAGCAGATGCCAGTTGGACGCTATT
GGTTGCGGGCAGTGGTGGAGGTACCCGCTCATGAGGGGGCGTTGGGGAAGGCTCCTTGGCTATATGGTCT
AATCTATAACGCCATGACGGCAACCTTGGTTAATGTAGATAGCATCAGTGACAGCCATTTCTTAACCCCT
TTGCCTGCCAGCAGCATACAGCGGCCCGTTGAACCCATCATTGTGTTGGCATCGGTCAACCAGCCTTGGG
CATCATGGGGTGGACGTATACCTGAATCCTACAGTGCCTTTTTTGAACGGATAGCTCAAAACCTGTCTCA
TCGAAACCGGTCCTTAACCTGGGGAAATATGGTGACATTACTCAAAGAGCGTTATGTCAGCATCTTTGAT
GTTAAGTATCCAGGTAATGATGAACTCACCAGAGTGCCAGCATTGGAGCAGCAGCAACTAACAGTGATTC
CAGCAAACCGGTACAACGATAGCGATGATTCTCTGCGTCCGGTACTGAATCCTGCTCGTCTGCAAGAGAT
GGCTGATTGGTTGCAGCAGAAAGACTCTCCCTGGGCCTCTATTGAGGTCAGGAATCCAGAATACTTGGAT
GTGAAAATCCATTACGAGGTGATTTTTAAACCTGATGTGAACGAAGATTTTGGCTATCGCCAGCTACAGC
AGCAACTGTGTGAGGTGTATATGCCTTGGAGCATAGATGAGCAGCGGCCCGTTGTATTGAATAACAGCAT
TAATTATTTCCAGTTGTTAGCCACTATTCAACAGCAACCGCTGGTTGAGCGAGTCACTCGTCTGACACTA
CATCGGGCTGATTCTTCTGATGAGAGTGATGGTACAGCATCTGTGGAAGCCAAAGATAATGAAGTGCTTA
TTTTAGTCTGGGAAGAGGACGATAATCTGCAATACCGAGGAAATGACTATGAGTAATCAGGATGCACTGT
TTCATAGCGTTAAAGACGATATTCACTTTGATACCTTGCTGGAACAAGCTCATCAGGTGATTGAAAAACA
GGCTGAAAAACTGTGGAGTGATACGGCAGAGCATGATCCGGGTATCACATTTTTGCAGGGAATCAGTTAC
GGTGTGTCAGATTTGGCTTACCGACATACATTACCCCTGAAAGATTTACTGACTCCGGCGCCGGATGAGC
AGCAGCAAGAGGGAATTTTTCCTGCCGAATTTGGCCCGCATAATACACTGACTTGTGGGCCGGTGACAGC
GGATGATTATCGCAAGGCATTGTTAGATCTACACAGCAGCGACAGCCTGGATGGTACTCAGCAGGATGAG
GGGGATTTTCTGTTCCGGAGTGTGCAACTGGTGCGTGAACCGGAAAAACAGCGTTATACCTATTGGTATG
ATGCAACCAAGAGGGAATATAGCTTTGTCAACAGTGAAGGGGCTAAAGAGTTTACCTTGCGGGGGAATTA
CTGGTTGTATCTGGAACCAACCCGTTGGACTCAGGGTAATATTGCCGCTGCTACCAGACAACTGACAGAA
TTTTTGACTAAAAATCGCAATATTGGTGAATCTGTCAGCAACATTATCTGGCTACAACCGGTTGATCTGC
CACTGTTGCTGGATGTTGAACTGGATGATGATGTAGGTGCACAGGATGTCCCCGGTATTTTTGCGGCGGT
GTATAGCACCGCAGAGCAGTATCTGATGCCTGGAGCACAGCGTTACCGTACGGAAGTACTGCAAAATGCT
GGGATGAGCAATGATCAAATCTTCGAAGGTCCATTATTGGAACATGGCTGGATACCAGAGCTGCCGGCAG
CCCGTGATTATACTCAAAGGCTCACTCTCAATCTTAGCCGGTTGGTAAATAGTCTGCTTGAGATTGAGGG
CATTAAACATGTGAATCGTCTTCGTCTGGATGATAGCTTCGATAAAACTGCTATTGAACCCGTTAAGGGG
GATACCTGGTCGTGGTCGATCAAAGAGGGCTATTATCCACGTCTTTGGGGAGAAGACCCACTTAACCAAT
TGGCGCAACAAAATGGCCCGCTTAGGGTGATAGCCAAAGGAGGGATTAGCGTCAGTGTGAGTAAAGAGCA
AATCCAGGCCAGTTTACCCAGTCAATCACTGATTCAAAATGAGCCGGTAATATTGGCTTACGGCCAGCAC
CGTGACGTTGGCAGCTATTATCCCGTCAGTGATACTTTGCCGCCTTGCTATGGACTACAACATTCTTTGT
CTGAAAGTGAACACTTATTGCCACTTCATCAATTTATGTTGCCATTTGAACAATTATTGGCCTGTGGTTG
TCAACAGATAGCCATGCTCCCGCGGTTACTGGCTTTTCAGCGCGAAGGTTATGAGGTTTGGGGTGATCAG
TGGCCCTTTAAGTCAGGCTCAGTGAATGATGACGCCCATCAAGATTATGCCCCTGCATTAAAGGATTTGT
TAGGACAGATTGCGCTGGATAGTGATCATGAATTGGATATTATTAATTACTTGCTGGGTTACTTTGGCAC
ACAGCGGGCACCGCGTACCTTTACGACACAACTCGATGATTTTCGTGCGGTCCAACAGGGTTATCTGGCC
CAGCAACCGACATTGACTTACCACCGCTCCAATATTCGTATCGATCAGGTATCGTCGCTACAAAAACGTA
TTGCTGCTCGCATGGGGCTGGGCGGTGAGTTGTTTAAACCTCAACCGGATCTGAGCCAACTGCCTTTTTA
TTTGATTGAACATCGAGCGTTGCTGCCAGTCAAACCCAATAGTCAGTTTGATAAGGAACAGAAACCAGCC
TCGGTGACAGAGGAGGGGGGCAGCCAAACAGGTCAACATTATGTGGTCATTGAACAGAAGGGCATTGATG
GCAAGCTGACACAGGGGCAAGTGATCAATTTAATTCTGTATGAAGGAGAGCAGGGAGAAACCCAATTTAC
GATACGCGGTCAGATGGTATTCAAAACCGAGGGGGATAAGTTTTGGTTGGATGTGAATAATAGTGCGCAA
CTGGAATATAATCTGGCGCGGGTAATGACAGCAGCCAAGGCGAGTAAACTCTTTTGGCAAAACAGCCCGG
TATGGATGGAGGATATGGGCTATCGTCTGGCCTATGCTAGTGACCAATCCTCATTGCCTGTGAATCAACG
GCGCTTGACCCGCACAGTGCAAACTCCATTCCCGCCGATGGTTGTTGTAGGTAGCGAAATCACCCTGTTA
AAGCAGGTGGGGATAGTCAATTTAAAAAAAGCGGAGTCAGAAAAACTTTATGCAAAAGTTGTTAGCTTTG
ATCGCATTGAAGGGACCTTGATTATTGAGCGTTTGGGTAATTCCACTCTGGCTTTTCCTACCTCGGAAGA
GGCGTGGCGGTATAGTTGGTATTTTTCGGGGGAGAAATATGAAAGGACTGACCGCTTTTCATTTGTGATT
AGCGTAGTAGTGAACAGTGACTTAATTAAATTGCCCGGTGTTGATCCCTATAAATTGGAAGAATGGGTGA
AAGAAACGATTCTTACCGAATTTCCAGCTCATATTTCTATGATTATCCATTGGATGGATCGGGAAGCCTT
TTTAAATTTCGCCAATACCTATCAGCGTTGGCAAAATAATGGTACGCCACTGGGGGATGCGGCTTATTCC
ATTCTAGAAAGTTTGACACTTGGTAAATTGCCATCTGCCTTAAAAGGTGTTGGCACAATGCGTATTGCCA
CATCTAGTCAAAGAGAAGAAGTGGTGGGTAGTAATGGTGATCAATGGAATACAGATGGAATAACCCAGAA
TGAATTATTCTATGTTCCTAAAGAGAGCTAGGAAAAATAAATATCTGCCACTAATGATGTTGAATTAAAT
ATGTTTTCTGGAGTTAATCATGAACGAAACTCGTTATAATGCAACTGTACAAGAACAACAAACATTATCT
AATCCAAAAGCTGTTGGACCTGACATCGATAAATTAAAGGATAAATTTAAAGAGGGCAGTATTCCCCTGC
AAACCGATTTCAATGAGTTAATTGATATTGCCGATATTGGACGTAAAGCCTGTGGTCAAGCGCCACAACA
AAATGGCCCAGGAGAAGGATTGAAATTGGCTGATGACGGTACGCTTAATTTAAAAATAGGCACTTTTTCC
AATAAAGACTTTTCTCCATTAATATTAAAAGATGATGTTTTATCTGTAGATCTTGGTAGTGGTCTGACTA
ATGAAACCAATGGAATCTGTGTCGGTCAGGGCGATGGTATTACAGTTAACACTAGCAATGTAGCTGTAAA
ACAAGGTAACGGAATTAGCGTTACTAGTAGTGGTGGTGTTGCCGTTAAAGTTAGTGCTAATAAGGGACTT
AGCGTTGATAGTAGTGGTGTTGCAGTTAAAGTTAATACTGATAAGGGAATTAGCGTTGATGGTAATGGTG
TTGCAGTTAAAGTTAATACTAGTAAAGGAATTAGCGTTGATAATACAGGTGTTGCAGTTATAGCTAATGC
TAGTAAGGGAATTAGCGTTGATGGTAGTGGTGTTGCAGTTATAGCTAATACTAGTAAAGGAATTAGCGTT
GATGGTAGTGGTGTTGCAGTTATAGCTAATACTAGTAAAGGAATTAGCGTTGATAATACAGGTGTTGCAG
TTATAGCTAATGCTAGTAAGGGAATTAGCGTTGATGGTAGTGGTGTTGCAGTTATAGCTAATACTAGTAA
AGGAATTAGCGTTGATGGTAGTGGTGTTGCAGTTATAGCTAATACTAGTAAAGGAATTAGCGTTGATAGT
AGTGGTGTTGCAGTTAAAGTTAAAGCTAATGGCGGAATTAAAGTAGATGCTAATGGTGTTGCAATTGATC
CTAATAATGTACTCCCCAAGGGAGTGATTGTAATGTTCTCTGGCAGTACTGCACCAACTGGTTGGGCGTT
ATGTGATGGCAATAATGGTACACCAAATTTAATCGATCGATTTATTTTAGGTGGGAAAGGGACTGATATT
AATGGAGTGAGTACTAATACAGCTTCAGGTACTAAAAATAGTAAGTTATTCGATTTCAGTTCTGATGAAG
CTACATTAACTATTGATGGTAAAACACTGGGGAGAGCATTATCGTTACAGCAAATACCTAATCATGCACA
CTTTAGTGGAATAATTATGGATACAGAGAAAGTTAATTATTATGGAAGTAAAAAAATCACAACAAATGTG
TGGGGTGTAACAACAGGAGATAATACTTCAGTACGATATATTTATAAGTCATCAGGTGTACTTGACTCTA
ACAATAATGTCTCCAACAGTACCTTAGGCGGAAACAGTCTGCAGACGCACGATCATGATATTAAGATAAC
GGGCACAGGAAAACATTCTCACAAAAACAAAGTAACAGTCCCTTATTATATTCTGGCTTTCATCATAAAG
CTTTAATATATATGAAAAATTGAAAATATAAATTATCCATTAATAATAAAGAGGATATTAGCATGACTTC
GGAGCCAAATCTGTTAAACCGGATTACAATTACTATTGAAGCTAATAATCAACAAGTAGCTAGAAAAGTA
TTGCATGGCTCCTTGCTTAATCAAGCTAATATAAATAAATTATTTAATTCATACTTTAATGAATATGAAA
TTAATAGGGGTGTTTATTTAGAAACATTAATCCTGAATCTTGGTACGATAAATTTCCATGATTTTAATTC
ATTGTTTCCTACTCTCCTAAAAGCTGCATTGAATAAAGAATTCAGTCAATATCAGATAAACAACCATAGG
GAAGAAATGCTATTTAATGAGACAATATCAAATCAAGCTACTGATAAGTCTTACATATTTGGCGATAACA
AATTAATTGATGCAGAGAATTTCATTCACTTTTTATATCAAAAGCATTCCACATTAAATCTAGTAGAAGC
AATGGGAAATAATGGTATTGAAAAATTAACAAATCAGTTAACACAAATAGAAAATAAATTTGCGTTATTA
TTGGCAAAAAGTTGTTTGTCTGAGGAAGGCTTAAAACGACTCTTGGCTATCAAACAACCCGATTTATTAA
TCGCTATCAATCGCAGATTATCTGAAAGAATAAATAGACCACAATATCAGGAGAAGCTTGTTTCCTGCGG
ACAACTGATATTTAGTGCTCTGGGATATATACAACAGTACAATATACAGGAAATTCCTAAACCGGATGAA
AAAGTTATTGCACGCATAACAACTGAACTTAATAATAATGGTTTGCTTAATACAATACCTATTATTACAC
TATTTCGTCAGAGTGGGATTAACGATTCATCACTAAATGATTGGCTAAAGAAAATCTGGCAGGTGAGATC
AATTTCACAGTTATGCAGAAAGTATCTTTCTGCTAAGGAATACCAATATCTGTCAGAACATTTTGTTTCA
AAGAGCGTCGATAAAAATAGATATGATGAAGAGCCCGTAAATCAGAGCATATTATCAAGGTTGAATAATA
ATTCCATTAAAGAAGGAAATAATCACAGTCAACTCTGTACTCTCAGTAGACTATATTCTGAACCCGTTGT
ATTACCTGAACAAACCATTCTACGTCAGGTTAGTAATACAGTAGATCAGAGCATATTATCAAGGTTGAAT
AATGCCTCCATTAAAGAAGGAAATAACCAAAGTCAACTTCGCACTCTCAGTAGACTATATTCTGAGCCCG
TTGCATTACCTGAACAAACCATTCCACGTCAGGTTAGTAATACAGGTATATTAATTCTATGGCCAATGCT
ACCTACACTATTTAACCAGCTTGGTCTACTTGAGAAAAAGAAATTTATCCATCGTCAGGCCCAGTTTAAT
GCCGTTGATTTTCTTGATTACCTGATTTGGGGAACCGAAGATGTGAAAGTGGAACGAAGGGTTTTGAATA
ATGTTCTATGTGGGTTAATGGCTGATGAAATTACTGAACCAATGCCTATTGAACCAGAAAAACAATGGAT
AATAATTCAATGGCTGGACGCTATTATCTCCCAACTTTCTGGCTGGAAAAAGTTAAGTCGTAATGACGTC
CGTCAATTATTTCTACAACGACCAGGAGAATTACTGATCAATGAACAGGAAATTAAAATCACAATACAGC
AACAACCATTTGATGCTCTGTTAACTGATTGGCCGTGGCCAATGAATATGGCTTGTTTTAGCTGGTTGAG
TCAACCATTAACCATTACGTGGTTATAACCATTGACCACAATGACTTAGTCTGAGTAAAAAATATGAATA
TATCGCCTGTTTTTTATGATTCATTGAATCAGGATAACGACCGTGATCTATCGTTTTTATTTAGCGAACT
GGAACGAATAGATCTCGCTCTTCAACACCATTTTTATTGTGTAGAAAGTCAGCGAAGTGAGCTCCTGGAT
GAGTTTCTGCTCACTGAGGCGGAAGTGGTGACCAGGCTGGATAAGCCACTTGGTAAACCTCATTGGATAA
ATGATGATTATCTGGCGATATCGCAAAAGGGCAATGTAAGCCTAATGGCAGCGTCCAGATTAATGGATCT
GATCGAACGCTTTGAACTGACTGATTTTGAGCGCGATGTTTTACTATTAGGCTTATTGCCCCATTTTGAT
AGCCGCTATTATCGACTGTTTTCGCTGATTCAAGGGGGACAACAGGGTCGATTACCTTCTTTTGCGCTGG
CATTGGAACTGTTTTGCCACTCGGCGCTGGAGAAACAGGTACAGCAAGCGAGTTTTCTGCACCGGGCACC
TTTGATGGGTTGCCAGCTATTATCCATCGATACTAGTCAAAAAACGCTGGCCTGGCTCCAGACTCCCTTT
ATTACTGACAGCGGGGTATATCACTTTTTACTGGGGCATCACTACATTATGCCGGCTTTAGAACATTGTG
CTGAGTGGTTAACACCGACAGGGATTGGCTGTTATCCTGAAGGATTAAAACAAGTACTGGGTAACGTATT
GTTATCTGACAACGATAATATTAGACCGATTGTCTTATTACGGGGAATGGCCGGCAGTGCCAGAGCTTAT
ACCATTACTAATATGATGGCTTCAGAAGGGAAGCAAACACTGCTGGTAGATATATCCAAACTTGCTGATA
GCGATGAAAAAAACATTATTCTTCAGATAAAGCATATTTTGCGGGAAACCCGCATGCATGGAGCATGTTT
ATTATTACGGAATTTTTGCTTGTTAGTGGAACAGAATAAACAACTATTGGACTCCCTGTCAGAGTTATTG
AATCAACCTGAATTAAGAATTGTTTGCCTGATTGAGCCTTATTCCCCATTGGTATGGCTGAAAAAGATAC
CGGTATTACTGATTGAGATGCCACTTTTAACGCCTGCGGAAAAAGCCAGATTGTTAATTGCCAGCTTACC
GGATAATTGTTCCGAGGATATTGATACGATAACTTTAAGCCAGCGTTACACTTTTAACCCAGAAACCCTG
CCATTGATTTTGCAAGAGGCCCAGCTTTATCAACAGCAGCGAGATCCGCTGGATATCTTGCAGCAATGCG
ATATACGCCAGGCATTAAATTTGCGTGCTCAACAAAATTTCGGTCAATTGGCACAGCGGATTATTCCTAA
GCGCTCATTAAAGGATTTATTGGTATCCGATGAGATTGCTCAGCAGTTACGGGAAATACTCATAGCAATT
AAGTATCGGGAACAGGTTCTGGCGGGAGGGTTTAAAGATAAAATTGCCTATGGCACTGGTATCAGCGCCC
TGTTTTATGGTGATTCAGGCACTGGAAAAACCATGGCAGCAGAAGTGATTGCTGACCACATTGGCGTTGA
CTTAATAAAAGTGGATTTATCTACAGTAGTGAATAAATACATCGGTGAAACAGAAAAAAACTTATCCCGT
ATTTTCGATTTGGCGGAACAGGATGCAGGGGTATTATTCTTTGATGAAGCTGACGCACTGTTTGGTAAAC
GCAGTGAAACTAAAGATTCCCAGGACAGACATGCCAATATTGAAGTTTCTTACTTATTACAGCGCCTGGA
GAATTACCCGGGTCTGGTCATTTTATCCACCAATAATCGTGGTCATTTAGACAGTGCTTTTAATCGTCGT
TTTACTTTCATTACCCGTTTTACTTACCCGGATGAAAAAATCCGTAAAAAAATGTGGCAGGAAATTTGGC
CTAGAAATATAAAAATATCGGAAGATATCGATTTTAACGAATTAGCTCAACGAACAAGCGTGACTGGCGC
GAATATCCGCAATATTGCTTTATTGTCTTCATTCTTTGCTTCAGAGCAGGGGAATGATGAAGTCAGTAAT
GAAAATATTGAAATTGCATTGAAGCGTGAATTAGCTAAAGTCGGACGATTAACATTTTAAAAGTTATCAC
AATGAAAGTATTGAAATATTAAATAAATTTATTACCAAAAAGTTATCACGATATAATTTAAGAGAGGTTT
TTTATGTTAAACACGCAAACTATTATTGATGTCAATAAGGCAATGGATGCCATGCTGCGCGCATATCTGA
ATCAAGATATTGCCATTCGTTTTGATCTACCTGAATTGGATACTATGCAATCTGATGCGATGGTAAGTAT
CTTTCTTTATGACATTCATGAAGATTTACAGCTTCGCTCGGCAGAATCAAGAGGGTTTGATGTTTATGCC
GGGAGGTTATTGCCTGGTTGGGTAAATATTAAATGTAACTATCTGATTACCTATTGGGAAGCTTCTAAGC
CAGCGACTGATGCCAGCAGTCCGGATAGCCAACCTGATAACCAGGCAATACAAGTGATGTCACAAGTATT
AAATGCCTTGATTAATAATCGTCAATTGGCAGGTATTCCTGGTGCTTATACTCAGGTTGTACCGCCTAAA
GAGAGTTTAAATAGCCTGGGGAATTTCTGGCAATCACTGGGTAATCGCCCACGGCTTTCTCTCAATTATT
CAGTGACAGTACCTGTTAGCCTAAACGATGGTCAGGATAGCGCGACTCCGGTTACCGCGGTTTCTTCTAC
AGTGGAACAAACGGCATCGCTCAGTCAAGAAGTGGTTAGTCATGCTTTACGCGAATTACTCATTACGGAA
TTAGGAGGAGGAGAGGATAACCGGTTGGTACTGAGTAAAGTTGAATTATCCGCAGTGAAAGAGACGATGA
CTCAAGACAGTCCGGCTCAGATGATTATATTGTTGTCTGTTTCAGGCATTACACGACAGGAATATTTGAA
GGAAATTGATAATATCTTTGATCGTTGGGTAAATAATGCTGAAGTTATTACCACTATTGATGATTGTGGG
ATTAGAATTGAAAGTATAACGAAAGATAATCTTGTAGGAATTTAAATTTTTTTAATTAAATAAAGGAATT
AATATTGATTTGATAGAGCATGTAATCAATAACTTCTATGAAAATGTTGAAAAACAATACACGGAAACAC
TTAACTTACAATTAAATTGTTAACGGAGATGATGATAAGAATGGTCAGTCACCAGATAAAATGATCTCTG
GTCAATTTTAGGAAAGCTGAAAAAACCTGACCAAATGCGTCGTAAATTCTATGCTTAGAAAGACTCGGTG
CCAGTGTAATACCTAAGATATGGTTTTTATTTCCATATCTGTTCGAAAACTTAGAAATAACAAGTTCAAC
AATAACCAGGGACTTTAAATATCGGATCCTTGTCGGGAAGATGCGTGATCTGATCCTTCAACTCAGCAAA
AGTTCGATTTATTCAACAAAGCCGCCGTCCCGTCAAGTCAGCGTAATGCTCTGCCAGTGTTACAACCAAT
TAACCAATTCTGATTAGAAAAACTCATCGAGCATCAAATGAAACTGCAATTTATTCATATCAGGATTATC
AATACCATATTTTTGAAAAAGCCGTTTCTGTAATGAAGGAGAAAACTCACCGAGGCAGTTCCATAGGATG
GCAAGATCCTGGTATCGGTCTGCGATTCCGACTCGTCCAACATCAATACAACCTATTAATTTCCCCTCGT
CAAAAATAAGGTTATCAAGTGAGAAATCACCATGAGTGACGACTGAATCCGGTGAGAATGGCAAAAGCTT
ATGCATTTCTTTCCAGACTTGTTCAACAGGCCAGCCATTACGCTCGTCATCAAAATCACTCGCATCAACC
AAACCGTTATTCATTCGTGATTGCGCCTGAGCGAGACGAAATACGCGATCGCTGTTAAAAGGACAATTAC
AAACAGGAATCGAATGCAACCGGCGCAGGAACACTGCCAGCGCATCAACAATATTTTCACCTGAATCAGG
ATATTCTTCTAATACCTGGAATGCTGTTTTCCCGGGGATCGCAGTGGTGAGTAACCATGCATCATCAGGA
GTACGGATAAAATGCTTGATGGTCGGAAGAGGCATAAATTCCGTCAGCCAGTTTAGTCTGACCATCTCAT
CTGTAACATCATTGGCAACGCTACCTTTGCCATGTTTCAGAAACAACTCTGGCGCATCGGGCTTCCCATA
CAATCGATAGATTGTCGCACCTGATTGCCCGACATTATCGCGAGCCCATTTATACCCATATAAATCAGCA
TCCATGTTGGAATTTAATCGCGGCCTCGAGCAAGACGTTTCCCGTTGAATATGGCTCATAACACCCCTTG
TATTACTGTTTATGTAAGCAGACAGTTTTATTGTTCATGATGATATATTTTTATCTTGTGCAATGTAACA
TCAGAGATTTTGAGACACAACGTGGCTTTCGACTTCCGGCAAGCTATACGCGCCCTAGAATTGTCAATTT
TAATCCTCTGTTTATCGGCAGTTCGTAGAGCGCGCCGTGCGTCCCGAGCGATACTGAGCGAAGCAAGTGC
GTCGAGCAGTGCCCGCTTGTTCCTGAAATGCCAGTAAAGCGCTGGCTGCTGAACCCCCAGCCGGAACTGA
CCCCACAAGGCCCTAGCGTTTGCAATGCACCAGGTCATCATTGACCCAGGCGTGTTCCACCAGGCCGCTG
CCTCGCAACTCTTCGCAGGCTTCGCCGACCTGCTCGCGCCACTTCTTCACGCGGGTGGAATCCGATCCGC
ACATGAGGCGGAAGGTTTCCAGCTTGAGCGGGTACGGCTCCCGGTGCGAGCTGAAATAGTCGAACATCCG
TCGGGCCGTCGGCGACAGCTTGCGGTACTTCTCCCATATGAATTTCGTGTAGTGGTCGCCAGCAAACAGC
ACGACGATTTCCTCGTCGATCAGGACCTGGCAACGGGACGTTTTCTTGCCACGGTCCAGGACGCGGAAGC
GGTGCAGCAGCGACACCGATTCCAGGTGCCCAACGCGGTCGGACGTGAAGCCCATCGCCGTCGCCTGTAG
GCGCGACAGGCATTCCTCGGCCTTCGTGTAATACCGGCCATTGATCGACCAGCCCAGGTCCTGGCAAAGC
TCGTAGAACGTGAAGGTGATCGGCTCGCCGATAGGGGTGCGCTTCGCGTACTCCAACACCTGCTGCCACA
CCAGTTCGTCATCGTCGGCCCGCAGCTCGACGCCGGTGTAGGTGATCTTCACGTCCTTGTTGACGTGGAA
AATGACCTTGTTTTGCAGCGCCTCGCGCGGGATTTTCTTGTTGCGCGTGGTGAACAGGGCAGAGCGGGCC
GTGTCGTTTGGCATCGCTCGCATCGTGTCCGGCCACGGCGCAATATCGAACAAGGAAAGCTGCATTTCCT
TGATCTGCTGCTTCGTGTGTTTCAGCAACGCGGCCTGCTTGGCCTCGCTGACCTGTTTTGCCAGGTCCTC
GCCGGCGGTTTTTCGCTTCTTGGTCGTCATAGTTCCTCGCGTGTCGATGGTCATCGACTTCGCCAAACCT
GCCGCCTCCTGTTCGAGACGACGCGAACGCTCCACGGCGGCCGATGGCGCGGGCAGGGCAGGGGGAGCCA
GTTGCACGCTGTCGCGCTCGATCTTGGCCGTAGCTTGCTGGACCATCGAGCCGACGGACTGGAAGGTTTC
GCGGGGCGCACGCATGACGGTGCGGCTTGCGATGGTTTCGGCATCCTCGGCGGAAAACCCCGCGTCGATC
AGTTCTTGCCTGTATGCCTTCCGGTCAAACGTCCGATTCATTCACCCTCCTTGCGGGATTGCCCCGACTC
ACGCCGGGGCAATGTGCCCTTATTCCTGATTTGACCCGCCTGGTGCCTTGGTGTCCAGATAATCCACCTT
ATCGGCAATGAAGTCGGTCCCGTAGACCGTCTGGCCGTCCTTCTCGTACTTGGTATTCCGAATCTTGCCC
TGCACGAATACCAGCTCCGCGAAGTCGCTCTTCTTGATGGAGCGCATGGGGACGTGCTTGGCAATCACGC
GCACCCCCCGGCCGTTTTAGCGGCTAAAAAAGTCATGGCTCTGCCCTCGGGCGGACCACGCCCATCATGA
CCTTGCCAAGCTCGTCCTGCTTCTCTTCGATCTTCGCCAGCAGGGCGAGGATCGTGGCATCACCGAACCG
CGCCGTGCGCGGGTCGTCGGTGAGCCAGAGTTTCAGCAGGCCGCCCAGGCGGCCCAGGTCGCCATTGATG
CGGGCCAGCTCGCGGACGTGCTCATAGTCCACGACGCCCGTGATTTTGTAGCCCTGGCCGACGGCCAGCA
GGTAGGCCTACAGGCTCATGCCGGCCGCCGCCGCCTTTTCCTCAATCGCTCTTCGTTCGTCTGGAAGGCA
GTACACCTTGATAGGTGGGCTGCCCTTCCTGGTTGGCTTGGTTTCATCAGCCATCCGCTTGCCCTCATCT
GTTACGCCGGCGGTAGCCGGCCAGCCTCGCAGAGCAGGATTCCCGTTGAGCACCGCCAGGTGCGAATAAG
GGACAGTGAAGAAGGAACACCCGCTCGCGGGTGGGCCTACTTCACCTATCCTGCCCGGCTGACGCCGTTG
GATACACCAAGGAAAGTCTACACGAACCCTTTGGCAAAATCCTGTATATCGTGCGAAAAAGGATGGATAT
ACCGAAAAAATCGCTATAATGACCCCGAAGCAGGGTTATGCAGCGGAAAAGATCCGTCGACCCTTTCCGA
CGCTCACCGGGCTGGTTGCCCTCGCCGCTGGGCTGGCGGCCGTCTATGGCCCTGCAAACGCGCCAGAAAC
GCCGTCGAAGCCGTGTGCGAGACACCGCGGCCGCCGGCGTTGTGGATACCTCGCGGAAAACTTGGCCCTC
ACTGACAGATGAGGGGCGGACGTTGACACTTGAGGGGCCGACTCACCCGGCGCGGCGTTGACAGATGAGG
GGCAGGCTCGATTTCGGCCGGCGACGTGGAGCTGGCCAGCCTCGCAAATCGGCGAAAACGCCTGATTTTA
CGCGAGTTTCCCACAGATGATGTGGACAAGCCTGGGGATAAGTGCCCTGCGGTATTGACACTTGAGGGGC
GCGACTACTGACAGATGAGGGGCGCGATCCTTGACACTTGAGGGGCAGAGTGCTGACAGATGAGGGGCGC
ACCTATTGACATTTGAGGGGCTGTCCACAGGCAGAAAATCCAGCATTTGCAAGGGTTTCCGCCCGTTTTT
CGGCCACCGCTAACCTGTCTTTTAACCTGCTTTTAAACCAATATTTATAAACCTTGTTTTTAACCAGGGC
TGCGCCCTGTGCGCGTGACCGCGCACGCCGAAGGGGGGTGCCCCCCCTTCTCGAACCCTCCCGGCCCGCT
AACGCGGGCCTCCCATCCCCCCAGGGGCTGCGCCCCTCGGCCGCGAACGGCCTCACCCCAAAAATGGCAG
CCAAGCTGACCCGCTAGGGACGTGAAGTCGATTCCTTCGATGGTTAGCAATCAAAGACTCAGAGTGCTGT
CTGGAGCGTGAATCTAACGGTACGTATCTCGATTGCTCGGTCGCTATTCGCACTCTGCGAAAGTTCGTAC
CGCTCATTCACTAGGTTGCGAATCATGACCAAAATCCCTTAACGTGAGTTTTCGTTCCACTGAGCGTCAG
ACCCCGTAGAAAAGATCAAAGGATCTTCTTGAGATCCTTTTTTTCTGCGCGTAATCTGCTGCTTGCAAAC
AAAAAAACCACCGCTACCAGCGGTGGTTTGTTTGCCGGATCAAGAGCTACCAACTCTTTTTCCGAAGGTA
ACTGGCTTCAGCAGAGCGCAGATACCAAATACTGTTCTTCTAGTGTAGCCGTAGTTAGGCCACCACTTCA
AGAACTCTGTAGCACCGCCTACATACCTCGCTCTGCTAATCCTGTTACCAGTGGCTGCTGCCAGTGGCGA
TAAGTCGTGTCTTACCGGGTTGGACTCAAGACGATAGTTACCGGATAAGGCGCAGCGGTCGGGCTGAACG
GGGGGTTCGTGCACACAGCCCAGCTTGGAGCGAACGACCTACACCGAACTGAGATACCTACAGCGTGAGC
TATGAGAAAGCGCCACGCTTCCCGAAGGGAGAAAGGCGGACAGGTATCCGGTAAGCGGCAGGGTCGGAAC
AGGAGAGCGCACGAGGGAGCTTCCAGGGGGAAACGCCTGGTATCTTTATAGTCCTGTCGGGTTTCGCCAC
CTCTGACTTGAGCGTCGATTTTTGTGATGCTCGTCAGGGGGGCGGAGCCTATGGAAAAACGCCAGCAACG
CGGCCTTTTTACGGTTCCTGGCCTTTTGCTGGCCTTTTGCTCACATGTTCTTTCCTGCGTTATCCCCTGA
TTCTGTGGATAACCGTATTACCGCCTTTGAGTGAGCTGTCGCGAATGCATCTAGATATAATTACATCTTC
ATCATTCGGTATTTTAAATGACATATATCCTCCTTCCGAATAGTTTTAATGGTGATGTTCGATTGGACAG
TGTTTTCCATTATTAAAATTTTAAGTATCACATCATGTTTAATGAAGGATTGATGTTTATTAGAATATTC
ATAATAGCTTTGTCTTTGCCTCTATGTAAATGAAATTGCATAAAAAGCAAATTGCATTATTGGCAATGTA
CTTATTCTGGATTTTTCGGCACGATAAATTATTGGTGTAAGTTTTATATCATGAGTAAAAATTCGGAATG
ATATTCCTGTCATTTTGTGGCGGTAGCGTTACTCAAGATATTATCCTACATCATATGTTGATTATTGTAA
TCAATCGAGCTATTTTTTGTCTAAAAAGGGGCTTTTATGTCTACAAGTACATCTCAAATTGCGGTTGAAT
ATCCTATTCCTGTCTATCGCTTTATTGTTTCTGTCGGAGATGAGAAAATTCCATTTAATAGTGTTTCAGG
ATTAGATATTAGTTATGACACCATTGAATACCGAGATGGTGTTGGTAATTGGTTCAAAATGCCGGGTCAG
AGTCAGAGCACTAATATCACCTTGCGTAAAGGCGTTTTCCCGGGGAAAACAGAACTGTTTGATTGGATTA
ACTCTATTCA
